Addgene plasmid #116144: pHAGE-BRAF-F595L
Purpose: Lentiviral expression of BRAF F595L
Depositing lab: Gordon Mills & Kenneth Scott. Depositing organization: Baylor College of Medicine. Publication: Systematic Functional Annotation of Somatic Mutations in Cancer. Ng PK, Li J, Jeong KJ, Shao S, Chen H, Tsang YH, Sengupta S, Wang Z, Bhavana VH, Tran R, Soewito S, Minussi DC, Moreno D, Kong K, Dogruluk T, Lu H, Gao J, Tokheim C, Zhou DC, Johnson AM, Zeng J, Ip CKM, Ju Z, Wester M, Yu S, Li Y, Vellano CP, Schultz N, Karchin R, Ding L, Lu Y, Cheung LWT, Chen K, Shaw KR, Meric-Bernstam F, Scott KL, Yi S, Sahni N, Liang H, Mills GB. Cancer Cell. 2018 Mar 12;33(3):450-462.e10. doi: 10.1016/j.ccell.2018.01.021. PubMed 29533785.
Backbone
  Vector backbone: pHAGE
  Vector type: Lentiviral
Growth in bacteria
  Bacterial resistance: Ampicillin, 100 μg/mL
  Growth temperature: 37°C
  Growth strain: Stbl3
  Copy number: High Copy
Gene/Insert
  Gene/Insert name: BRAF
  Species: H. sapiens (human)
  Mutation: F595L
  Entrez Gene: BRAF (a.k.a. B-RAF1, B-raf, BRAF-1, BRAF1, NS7, RAFB1)
  Cloning method: Gateway Cloning
Terms and licenses: Academic/Nonprofit Terms; Industry Terms: Not Available to Industry
How to cite: pHAGE-BRAF-F595L was a gift from Gordon Mills & Kenneth Scott (Addgene plasmid # 116144 ; http://n2t.net/addgene:116144 ; RRID:Addgene_116144)
