[The description below was written by a language model from this plasmid's Addgene catalogue record and pLannotate feature annotations shown in this document.]
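Description:
pHAGE-BRAF-F595L is an HIV-1-based lentiviral expression plasmid of about 10.8 kb, built on the pHAGE backbone, that delivers human BRAF carrying the F595L substitution into mammalian cells. In bacteria it is maintained through a high-copy ColE1/pUC-type origin and selected with ampicillin via the β-lactamase gene.

The viral portion contains a truncated 5' LTR, the Ψ packaging signal with an adjoining gag fragment, the Rev response element for Rev-dependent nuclear export of the genomic RNA, and the cPPT/CTS element that aids nuclear import of the reverse-transcribed genome. It ends in a ΔU3 self-inactivating 3' LTR, which leaves the integrated provirus without LTR promoter activity. Expression therefore depends on the internal EF-1α promoter, a strong constitutive promoter placed directly upstream of the insert. The BRAF open reading frame was introduced by Gateway recombination and is flanked by attB1 and attB2 sites. A V5 epitope tag sequence lies downstream of attB2, beyond short T3 and T7 promoter elements; the record does not state whether it is translated in frame with BRAF. An EMCV IRES follows and drives puromycin N-acetyltransferase from the same transcript, so transduced cells can be selected with puromycin, and a WPRE boosts transcript stability and expression.

BRAF encodes a serine/threonine kinase that phosphorylates MAP2K1 to activate the MAP kinase pathway. This construct belongs to a collection made for the systematic functional annotation of somatic cancer mutations, and it is suited to stable expression of the F595L variant in cell models to assess its signalling or phenotypic effects.
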