Features (pLannotate 1.2.2; 30 found; start..end, strand, type, name):
      1..1179    +  promoter       EF-1α promoter: strong constitutive promoter for human elongation factor EF-1α
   1200..1220    +  protein_bind   attB1: mutant version of attB; core recombination site for the Gateway® BP reaction BP Clonase™
   1226..3523    +  CDS            BRAF: BRAF_HUMAN - Also known as BRAF1, RAFB1. Experimental evidence at protein level: Swiss-Prot protein existence level 1. Protein kinase involved in the transduction of mitogenic signals from the cell membrane to the nucleus (Probable). Phosphorylates MAP2K1, and thereby activates the MAP kinase signal transduction pathway (PubMed:21441910, PubMed:29433126). May play a role in the postsynaptic responses of hippocampal neurons (PubMed:1508179). From Homo sapiens (Human).
   3528..3552    -  protein_bind   attB2: mutant version of attB; recombination site for the Gateway® BP reaction BP Clonase™
   3560..3578    +  promoter       T3 promoter: promoter for bacteriophage T3 RNA polymerase
   3604..3622    -  promoter       T7 promoter: promoter for bacteriophage T7 RNA polymerase
   3628..3646    -  protein_bind   attB4 (fragment): mutant version of attB; core recombination site for the Gateway® BP reaction BP Clonase™
   3702..3743    +  CDS            V5 tag: epitope tag from simian virus 5
   3869..4331    +  misc_feature   IRES: internal ribosome entry site (IRES) of the encephalomyocarditis virus (EMCV)
   4345..4942    +  CDS            PuroR (fragment): puromycin N-acetyltransferase; pac from Streptomyces; confers resistance to puromycin
   4958..5546    +  misc_feature   WPRE: woodchuck hepatitis virus posttranscriptional regulatory element
   5554..5619    +  CDS            nef (fragment): NEF_HV1Z2 - Experimental evidence at protein level: Swiss-Prot protein existence level 1. Extracellular Nef protein targets CD4(+) T-lymphocytes for apoptosis by interacting with CXCR4 surface receptors. From Human immunodeficiency virus type 1 group M subtype D (isolate Z2/CDC-Z34) (HIV-1).
   5621..5854    +  LTR            3' LTR (ΔU3): self-inactivating 3' long terminal repeat (LTR) from HIV-1
   6059..6163    +  promoter       AmpR promoter: bla
   6164..7024    +  CDS            AmpR: β-lactamase; bla; confers resistance to ampicillin, carbenicillin, and related antibiotics
   7195..7783    +  rep_origin     ori: high-copy-number ColE1/pMB1/pBR322/pUC origin of replication
   7966..8020    +  CDS            lacI (fragment): lac repressor; lacI; The lac repressor binds to the lac operator to inhibit transcription in E. coli. This inhibition can be relieved by adding lactose or isopropyl-β-D-thiogalactopyranoside (IPTG).
   8026..8119    +  rep_origin     SV40 ori (fragment): SV40 origin of replication
   8144..8181    +  CDS            lacI (fragment): lac repressor; lacI; The lac repressor binds to the lac operator to inhibit transcription in E. coli. This inhibition can be relieved by adding lactose or isopropyl-β-D-thiogalactopyranoside (IPTG).
   8194..8215    +  protein_bind   CAP binding site: CAP binding activates transcription in the presence of cAMP. E. coli catabolite activator protein
   8230..8260    +  promoter       lac promoter: promoter for the E. coli lac operon
   8264..8286    +  protein_bind   lac operator (fragment): The lac repressor binds to the lac operator to inhibit transcription in E. coli. This inhibition can be relieved by adding lactose or isopropyl-β-D-thiogalactopyranoside (IPTG). lac repressor encoded by lacI
   8318..8401    +  polyA_signal   SV40 poly(A) signal (fragment): SV40 polyadenylation signal
   8568..8897    +  CDS            nef (fragment): NEF_HV1BR - Experimental evidence at protein level: Swiss-Prot protein existence level 1. Extracellular Nef protein targets CD4(+) T-lymphocytes for apoptosis by interacting with CXCR4 surface receptors (PubMed:14990729). From Human immunodeficiency virus type 1 group M subtype B (isolate BRU/LAI) (HIV-1).
   8945..9202    +  LTR            5' LTR (truncated): truncated 5' long terminal repeat (LTR) from HIV-1
   9249..9374    +  misc_feature   HIV-1 Ψ: packaging signal of human immunodeficiency virus type 1
   9358..9696    +  CDS            HIV-1 gag (fragment): gag protein from human immunodeficiency virus 1; gag
   9871..10104   +  misc_feature   RRE: The Rev response element (RRE) of HIV-1 allows for Rev-dependent mRNA export from the nucleus to the cytoplasm.
  10481..10581   +  CDS            Rev (fragment): human immunodeficiency virus 1 (HIV-1) Rev protein; rev; enhances nuclear export of unspliced and incompletely spliced viral mRNAs
  10626..10743   +  misc_feature   cPPT/CTS: central polypurine tract and central termination sequence of HIV-1
>Addgene plasmid #116144 | pHAGE-BRAF-F595L | addgene full sequence | sequence record 250571 | Addgene NGS Result
GGCTCCGGTGCCCGTCAGTGGGCAGAGCGCACATCGCCCACAGTCCCCGAGAAGTTGGGGGGAGGGGTCG
GCAATTGAACCGGTGCCTAGAGAAGGTGGCGCGGGGTAAACTGGGAAAGTGATGTCGTGTACTGGCTCCG
CCTTTTTCCCGAGGGTGGGGGAGAACCGTATATAAGTGCAGTAGTCGCCGTGAACGTTCTTTTTCGCAAC
GGGTTTGCCGCCAGAACACAGGTAAGTGCCGTGTGTGGTTCCCGCGGGCCTGGCCTCTTTACGGGTTATG
GCCCTTGCGTGCCTTGAATTACTTCCACCTGGCTGCAGTACGTGATTCTTGATCCCGAGCTTCGGGTTGG
AAGTGGGTGGGAGAGTTCGAGGCCTTGCGCTTAAGGAGCCCCTTCGCCTCGTGCTTGAGTTGAGGCCTGG
CCTGGGCGCTGGGGCCGCCGCGTGCGAATCTGGTGGCACCTTCGCGCCTGTCTCGCTGCTTTCGATAAGT
CTCTAGCCATTTAAAATTTTTGATGACCTGCTGCGACGCTTTTTTTCTGGCAAGATAGTCTTGTAAATGC
GGGCCAAGATCTGCACACTGGTATTTCGGTTTTTGGGGCCGCGGGCGGCGACGGGGCCCGTGCGTCCCAG
CGCACATGTTCGGCGAGGCGGGGCCTGCGAGCGCGGCCACCGAGAATCGGACGGGGGTAGTCTCAAGCTG
GCCGGCCTGCTCTGGTGCCTGGCCTCGCGCCGCCGTGTATCGCCCCGCCCTGGGCGGCAAGGCTGGCCCG
GTCGGCACCAGTTGCGTGAGCGGAAAGATGGCCGCTTCCCGGCCCTGCTGCAGGGAGCTCAAAATGGAGG
ACGCGGCGCTCGGGAGAGCGGGCGGGTGAGTCACCCACACAAAGGAAAAGGGCCTTTCCGTCCTCAGCCG
TCGCTTCATGTGACTCCACGGAGTACCGGGCGCCGTCCAGGCACCTCGATTAGTTCTCGAGCTTTTGGAG
TACGTCGTCTTTAGGTTGGGGGGAGGGGTTTTATGCGATGGAGTTTCCCCACACTGAGTGGGTGGAGACT
GAAGTTAGGCCAGCTTGGCACTTGATGTAATTCTCCTTGGAATTTGCCCTTTTTGAGTTTGGATCTTGGT
TCATTCTCAAGCCTCAGACAGTGGTTCAAAGTTTTTTTCTTCCATTTCAGGTGTCGTGAAGCGGCCCTGC
AGATATCAACAAGTTTGTACAAAAAAGCAGGCACCATGGCGGCGCTGAGCGGTGGCGGTGGTGGCGGCGC
GGAGCCGGGCCAGGCTCTGTTCAACGGGGACATGGAGCCCGAGGCCGGCGCCGGCGCCGGCGCCGCGGCC
TCTTCGGCTGCGGACCCTGCCATTCCGGAGGAGGTGTGGAATATCAAACAAATGATTAAGTTGACACAGG
AACATATAGAGGCCCTATTGGACAAATTTGGTGGGGAGCATAATCCACCATCAATATATCTGGAGGCCTA
TGAAGAATACACCAGCAAGCTAGATGCACTCCAACAAAGAGAACAACAGTTATTGGAATCTCTGGGGAAC
GGAACTGATTTTTCTGTTTCTAGCTCTGCATCAATGGATACCGTTACATCTTCTTCCTCTTCTAGCCTTT
CAGTGCTACCTTCATCTCTTTCAGTTTTTCAAAATCCCACAGATGTGGCACGGAGCAACCCCAAGTCACC
ACAAAAACCTATCGTTAGAGTCTTCCTGCCCAACAAACAGAGGACAGTGGTACCTGCAAGGTGTGGAGTT
ACAGTCCGAGACAGTCTAAAGAAAGCACTGATGATGAGAGGTCTAATCCCAGAGTGCTGTGCTGTTTACA
GAATTCAGGATGGAGAGAAGAAACCAATTGGTTGGGACACTGATATTTCCTGGCTTACTGGAGAAGAATT
GCATGTGGAAGTGTTGGAGAATGTTCCACTTACAACACACAACTTTGTACGAAAAACGTTTTTCACCTTA
GCATTTTGTGACTTTTGTCGAAAGCTGCTTTTCCAGGGTTTCCGCTGTCAAACATGTGGTTATAAATTTC
ACCAGCGTTGTAGTACAGAAGTTCCACTGATGTGTGTTAATTATGACCAACTTGATTTGCTGTTTGTCTC
CAAGTTCTTTGAACACCACCCAATACCACAGGAAGAGGCGTCCTTAGCAGAGACTGCCCTAACATCTGGA
TCATCCCCTTCCGCACCCGCCTCGGACTCTATTGGGCCCCAAATTCTCACCAGTCCGTCTCCTTCAAAAT
CCATTCCAATTCCACAGCCCTTCCGACCAGCAGATGAAGATCATCGAAATCAATTTGGGCAACGAGACCG
ATCCTCATCAGCTCCCAATGTGCATATAAACACAATAGAACCTGTCAATATTGATGACTTGATTAGAGAC
CAAGGATTTCGTGGTGATGGAGGATCAACCACAGGTTTGTCTGCTACCCCCCCTGCCTCATTACCTGGCT
CACTAACTAACGTGAAAGCCTTACAGAAATCTCCAGGACCTCAGCGAGAAAGGAAGTCATCTTCATCCTC
AGAAGACAGGAATCGAATGAAAACACTTGGTAGACGGGACTCGAGTGATGATTGGGAGATTCCTGATGGG
CAGATTACAGTGGGACAAAGAATTGGATCTGGATCATTTGGAACAGTCTACAAGGGAAAGTGGCATGGTG
ATGTGGCAGTGAAAATGTTGAATGTGACAGCACCTACACCTCAGCAGTTACAAGCCTTCAAAAATGAAGT
AGGAGTACTCAGGAAAACACGACATGTGAATATCCTACTCTTCATGGGCTATTCCACAAAGCCACAACTG
GCTATTGTTACCCAGTGGTGTGAGGGCTCCAGCTTGTATCACCATCTCCATATCATTGAGACCAAATTTG
AGATGATCAAACTTATAGATATTGCACGACAGACTGCACAGGGCATGGATTACTTACACGCCAAGTCAAT
CATCCACAGAGACCTCAAGAGTAATAATATATTTCTTCATGAAGACCTCACAGTAAAAATAGGTGATTTG
GGTCTAGCTACAGTGAAATCTCGATGGAGTGGGTCCCATCAGTTTGAACAGTTGTCTGGATCCATTTTGT
GGATGGCACCAGAAGTCATCAGAATGCAAGATAAAAATCCATACAGCTTTCAGTCAGATGTATATGCATT
TGGAATTGTTCTGTATGAATTGATGACTGGACAGTTACCTTATTCAAACATCAACAACAGGGACCAGATA
ATTTTTATGGTGGGACGAGGATACCTGTCTCCAGATCTCAGTAAGGTACGGAGTAACTGTCCAAAAGCCA
TGAAGAGATTAATGGCAGAGTGCCTCAAAAAGAAAAGAGATGAGAGACCACTCTTTCCCCAAATTCTCGC
CTCTATTGAGCTGCTGGCCCGCTCATTGCCAAAAATTCACCGCAGTGCATCAGAACCCTCCTTGAATCGG
GCTGGTTTCCAAACAGAGGATTTTAGTCTATATGCTTGTGCTTCTCCAAAAACACCCATCCAGGCAGGGG
GATATGGTGCGTTTCCTGTCCACTAGAACCCAGCTTTCTTGTACAAAGTGGTGATATCCAATTAACCCTC
ACTAAAGGTGAATTGAATAAGAATTTGTTGTGCCCTATAGTGAGTCGTATTACCACCCAACTTTTCTATA
CAAAGTGGTTGATATCCAGCACAGTGGCGGCCGCTCGAGTCTAGAGGGCCCGCGGTTCGAAGGTAAGCCT
ATCCCTAACCCTCTCCTCGGTCTCGATTCTACGCGTACCGGTTAGTAATGAGATCCCTCCCCCCCCCCTA
ACGTTACTGGCCGAAGCCGCTTGGAATAAGGCCGGTGTGCGTTTGTCTATATGTTATTTTCCACCATATT
GCCGTCTTTTGGCAATGTGAGGGCCCGGAAACCTGGCCCTGTCTTCTTGACGAGCATTCCTAGGGGTCTT
TCCCCTCTCGCCAAAGGAATGCAAGGTCTGTTGAATGTCGTGAAGGAAGCAGTTCCTCTGGAAGCTTCTT
GAAGACAAACAACGTCTGTAGCGACCCTTTGCAGGCAGCGGAACCCCCCACCTGGCGACAGGTGCCTCTG
CGGCCAAAAGCCACGTGTATAAGATACACCTGCAAAGGCGGCACAACCCCAGTGCCACGTTGTGAGTTGG
ATAGTTGTGGAAAGAGTCAAATGGCTCTCCTCAAGCGTATTCAACAAGGGGCTGAAGGATGCCCAGAAGG
TACCCCATTGTATGGGATCTGATCTGGGGCCTCGGTGCACATGCTTTACATGTGTTTAGTCGAGGTTAAA
AAAACGTCTAGGCCCCCCGAACCACGGGGACGTGGTTTTCCTTTGAAAAACACGATGATAATATGGCCAC
ACATATGACCGAGTACAAGCCCACGGTGCGCCTCGCCACCCGCGACGACGTCCCCAGGGCCGTACGCACC
CTCGCCGCCGCGTTCGCCGACTACCCCGCCACGCGCCACACCGTCGATCCGGACCGCCACATCGAGCGGG
TCACCGAGCTGCAAGAACTCTTCCTCACGCGCGTCGGGCTCGACATCGGCAAGGTGTGGGTCGCGGACGA
CGGCGCCGCGGTGGCGGTCTGGACCACGCCGGAGAGCGTCGAAGCGGGGGCGGTGTTCGCCGAGATCGGC
CCGCGCATGGCCGAGTTGAGCGGTTCCCGGCTGGCCGCGCAGCAACAGATGGAAGGCCTCCTGGCGCCGC
ACCGGCCCAAGGAGCCCGCGTGGTTCCTGGCCACCGTCGGCGTCTCGCCCGACCACCAGGGCAAGGGTCT
GGGCAGCGCCGTCGTGCTCCCCGGAGTGGAGGCGGCCGAGCGCGCCGGGGTGCCCGCCTTCCTGGAGACC
TCCGCGCCCCGCAACCTCCCCTTCTACGAGCGGCTCGGCTTCACCGTCACCGCCGACGTCGAGGTGCCCG
AAGGACCGCGCACCTGGTGCATGACCCGCAAGCCCGGTGCCTAAATCGATAGATCCTAATCAACCTCTGG
ATTACAAAATTTGTGAAAGATTGACTGGTATTCTTAACTATGTTGCTCCTTTTACGCTATGTGGATACGC
TGCTTTAATGCCTTTGTATCATGCTATTGCTTCCCGTATGGCTTTCATTTTCTCCTCCTTGTATAAATCC
TGGTTGCTGTCTCTTTATGAGGAGTTGTGGCCCGTTGTCAGGCAACGTGGCGTGGTGTGCACTGTGTTTG
CTGACGCAACCCCCACTGGTTGGGGCATTGCCACCACCTGTCAGCTCCTTTCCGGGACTTTCGCTTTCCC
CCTCCCTATTGCCACGGCGGAACTCATCGCCGCCTGCCTTGCCCGCTGCTGGACAGGGGCTCGGCTGTTG
GGCACTGACAATTCCGTGGTGTTGTCGGGGAAATCATCGTCCTTTCCTTGGCTGCTCGCCTGTGTTGCCA
CCTGGATTCTGCGCGGGACGTCCTTCTGCTACGTCCCTTCGGCCCTCAATCCAGCGGACCTTCCTTCCCG
CGGCCTGCTGCCGGCTCTGCGGCCTCTTCCGCGTCTTCGCCTTCGCCCTCAGACGAGTCGGATCTCCCTT
TGGGCCGCCTCCCCGCCTGAGATCCTTTAAGACCAATGACTTACAAGGCAGCTGTAGATCTTAGCCACTT
TTTAAAAGAAAAGGGGGGACTGGAAGGGCTAATTCACTCCCAACGAAGACAAGATCTGCTTTTTGCTTGT
ACTGGGTCTCTCTGGTTAGACCAGATCTGAGCCTGGGAGCTCTCTGGCTAACTAGGGAACCCACTGCTTA
AGCCTCAATAAAGCTTGCCTTGAGTGCTTCAAGTAGTGTGTGCCCGTCTGTTGTGTGACTCTGGTAACTA
GAGATCCCTCAGACCCTTTTAGTCAGTGTGGAAAATCTCTAGCAGTAGTAGTTCATGTCATCTTATTATT
CAGTATTTATAACTTGCAAAGAAATGAATATCAGAGAGTGAGAGGCCCGGGTTAATTAAGGAAAGGGCTA
GATCATTCTTGAAGACGAAAGGGCCTCGTGATACGCCTATTTTTATAGGTTAATGTCATGATAATAATGG
TTTCTTAGACGTCAGGTGGCACTTTTCGGGGAAATGTGCGCGGAACCCCTATTTGTTTATTTTTCTAAAT
ACATTCAAATATGTATCCGCTCATGAGACAATAACCCTGATAAATGCTTCAATAATATTGAAAAAGGAAG
AGTATGAGTATTCAACATTTCCGTGTCGCCCTTATTCCCTTTTTTGCGGCATTTTGCCTTCCTGTTTTTG
CTCACCCAGAAACGCTGGTGAAAGTAAAAGATGCTGAAGATCAGTTGGGTGCACGAGTGGGTTACATCGA
ACTGGATCTCAACAGCGGTAAGATCCTTGAGAGTTTTCGCCCCGAAGAACGTTTTCCAATGATGAGCACT
TTTAAAGTTCTGCTATGTGGCGCGGTATTATCCCGTGTTGACGCCGGGCAAGAGCAACTCGGTCGCCGCA
TACACTATTCTCAGAATGACTTGGTTGAGTACTCACCAGTCACAGAAAAGCATCTTACGGATGGCATGAC
AGTAAGAGAATTATGCAGTGCTGCCATAACCATGAGTGATAACACTGCGGCCAACTTACTTCTGACAACG
ATCGGAGGACCGAAGGAGCTAACCGCTTTTTTGCACAACATGGGGGATCATGTAACTCGCCTTGATCGTT
GGGAACCGGAGCTGAATGAAGCCATACCAAACGACGAGCGTGACACCACGATGCCTGTAGCAATGGCAAC
AACGTTGCGCAAACTATTAACTGGCGAACTACTTACTCTAGCTTCCCGGCAACAATTAATAGACTGGATG
GAGGCGGATAAAGTTGCAGGACCACTTCTGCGCTCGGCCCTTCCGGCTGGCTGGTTTATTGCTGATAAAT
CTGGAGCCGGTGAGCGTGGGTCTCGCGGTATCATTGCAGCACTGGGGCCAGATGGTAAGCCCTCCCGTAT
CGTAGTTATCTACACGACGGGGAGTCAGGCAACTATGGATGAACGAAATAGACAGATCGCTGAGATAGGT
GCCTCACTGATTAAGCATTGGTAACTGTCAGACCAAGTTTACTCATATATACTTTAGATTGATTTAAAAC
TTCATTTTTAATTTAAAAGGATCTAGGTGAAGATCCTTTTTGATAATCTCATGACCAAAATCCCTTAACG
TGAGTTTTCGTTCCACTGAGCGTCAGACCCCGTAGAAAAGATCAAAGGATCTTCTTGAGATCCTTTTTTT
CTGCGCGTAATCTGCTGCTTGCAAACAAAAAAACCACCGCTACCAGCGGTGGTTTGTTTGCCGGATCAAG
AGCTACCAACTCTTTTTCCGAAGGTAACTGGCTTCAGCAGAGCGCAGATACCAAATACTGTTCTTCTAGT
GTAGCCGTAGTTAGGCCACCACTTCAAGAACTCTGTAGCACCGCCTACATACCTCGCTCTGCTAATCCTG
TTACCAGTGGCTGCTGCCAGTGGCGATAAGTCGTGTCTTACCGGGTTGGACTCAAGACGATAGTTACCGG
ATAAGGCGCAGCGGTCGGGCTGAACGGGGGGTTCGTGCACACAGCCCAGCTTGGAGCGAACGACCTACAC
CGAACTGAGATACCTACAGCGTGAGCTATGAGAAAGCGCCACGCTTCCCGAAGGGAGAAAGGCGGACAGG
TATCCGGTAAGCGGCAGGGTCGGAACAGGAGAGCGCACGAGGGAGCTTCCAGGGGGAAACGCCTGGTATC
TTTATAGTCCTGTCGGGTTTCGCCACCTCTGACTTGAGCGTCGATTTTTGTGATGCTCGTCAGGGGGGCG
GAGCCTATGGAAAAACGCCAGCAACGCGGCCTTTTTACGGTTCCTGGCCTTTTGCTGGCCTTTTGCTCAC
ATGTTCTTTCCTGCGTTATCCCCTGATTCTGTGGATAACCGTATTACCGCCTTTGAGTGAGCTGATACCG
CTCGCCGCAGCCGAACGACCGAGCGCAGCGAGTCAGTGAGCGAGGAAGCGGAAGAGCGCCCAATACGCAA
ACCGCCTCTCCCCGCGCGTTGGCCGATTCATTAATGCAGCAAGCTCATGGCTGACTAATTTTTTTTATTT
ATGCAGAGGCCGAGGCCGCCTCGGCCTCTGAGCTATTCCAGAAGTAGTGAGGAGGCTTTTTTGGAGGCCT
AGGCTTTTGCAAAAAGCTCCCCGTGGCACGACAGGTTTCCCGACTGGAAAGCGGGCAGTGAGCGCAACGC
AATTAATGTGAGTTAGCTCACTCATTAGGCACCCCAGGCTTTACACTTTATGCTTCCGGCTCGTATGTTG
TGTGGAATTGTGAGCGGATAACAATTTCACACAGGAAACAGCTATGACATGATTACGAATTTCACAAATA
AAGCATTTTTTTCACTGCATTCTAGTTGTGGTTTGTCCAAACTCATCAATGTATCTTATCATGTCTGGAT
CAACTGGATAACTCAAGCTAACCAAAATCATCCCAAACTTCCCACCCCATACCCTATTACCACTGCCAAT
TACCTGTGGTTTCATTTACTCTAAACCTGTGATTCCTCTGAATTATTTTCATTTTAAAGAAATTGTATTT
GTTAAATATGTACTACAAACTTAGTAGTTGGAAGGGCTAATTCACTCCCAAAGAAGACAAGATATCCTTG
ATCTGTGGATCTACCACACACAAGGCTACTTCCCTGATTAGCAGAACTACACACCAGGGCCAGGGGTCAG
ATATCCACTGACCTTTGGATGGTGCTACAAGCTAGTACCAGTTGAGCCAGATAAGGTAGAAGAGGCCAAT
AAAGGAGAGAACACCAGCTTGTTACACCCTGTGAGCCTGCATGGGATGGATGACCCGGAGAGAGAAGTGT
TAGAGTGGAGGTTTGACAGCCGCCTAGCATTTCATCACGTGGCCCGAGAGCTGCATCCGGAGTACTTCAA
GAACTGCTGATATCGAGCTTGCTACAAGGGACTTTCCGCTGGGGACTTTCCAGGGAGGCGTGGCCTGGGC
GGGACTGGGGAGTGGCGAGCCCTCAGATCCTGCATATAAGCAGCTGCTTTTTGCCTGTACTGGGTCTCTC
TGGTTAGACCAGATCTGAGCCTGGGAGCTCTCTGGCTAACTAGGGAACCCACTGCTTAAGCCTCAATAAA
GCTTGCCTTGAGTGCTTCAAGTAGTGTGTGCCCGTCTGTTGTGTGACTCTGGTAACTAGAGATCCCTCAG
ACCCTTTTAGTCAGTGTGGAAAATCTCTAGCAGTGGCGCCCGAACAGGGACTTGAAAGCGAAAGGGAAAC
CAGAGGAGCTCTCTCGACGCAGGACTCGGCTTGCTGAAGCGCGCACGGCAAGAGGCGAGGGGCGGCGACT
GGTGAGTACGCCAAAAATTTTGACTAGCGGAGGCTAGAAGGAGAGAGATGGGTGCGAGAGCGTCAGTATT
AAGCGGGGGAGAATTAGATCGCGATGGGAAAAAATTCGGTTAAGGCCAGGGGGAAAGAAAAAATATAAAT
TAAAACATATAGTATGGGCAAGCAGGGAGCTAGAACGATTCGCAGTTAATCCTGGCCTGTTAGAAACATC
AGAAGGCTGTAGACAAATACTGGGACAGCTACAACCATCCCTTCAGACAGGATCAGAAGAACTTAGATCA
TTATATAATACAGTAGCAACCCTCTATTGTGTGCATCAAAGGATAGAGATAAAAGACACCAAGGAAGCTT
TAGACAAGATAGAGGAAGAGCAAAACAAAAGTAAGACCACCGCACAGCAAGCGGCCGGCCGCTGATCTTC
AGACCTGGAGGAGGAGATATGAGGGACAATTGGAGAAGTGAATTATATAAATATAAAGTAGTAAAAATTG
AACCATTAGGAGTAGCACCCACCAAGGCAAAGAGAAGAGTGGTGCAGAGAGAAAAAAGAGCAGTGGGAAT
AGGAGCTTTGTTCCTTGGGTTCTTGGGAGCAGCAGGAAGCACTATGGGCGCAGCGTCAATGACGCTGACG
GTACAGGCCAGACAATTATTGTCTGGTATAGTGCAGCAGCAGAACAATTTGCTGAGGGCTATTGAGGCGC
AACAGCATCTGTTGCAACTCACAGTCTGGGGCATCAAGCAGCTCCAGGCAAGAATCCTGGCTGTGGAAAG
ATACCTAAAGGATCAACAGCTCCTGGGGATTTGGGGTTGCTCTGGAAAACTCATTTGCACCACTGCTGTG
CCTTGGAATGCTAGTTGGAGTAATAAATCTCTGGAACAGATTTGGAATCACACGACCTGGATGGAGTGGG
ACAGAGAAATTAACAATTACACAAGCTTAATACACTCCTTAATTGAAGAATCGCAAAACCAGCAAGAAAA
GAATGAACAAGAATTATTGGAATTAGATAAATGGGCAAGTTTGTGGAATTGGTTTAACATAACAAATTGG
CTGTGGTATATAAAATTATTCATAATGATAGTAGGAGGCTTGGTAGGTTTAAGAATAGTTTTTGCTGTAC
TTTCTATAGTGAATAGAGTTAGGCAGGGATATTCACCATTATCGTTTCAGACCCACCTCCCAACCCCGAG
GGGACCCGACAGGCCCGAAGGAATAGAAGAAGAAGGTGGAGAGAGAGACAGAGACAGATCCATTCGATTA
GTGAACGGATCTCGACGGTATCGCCGAATTCACAAATGGCAGTATTCATCCACAATTTTAAAAGAAAAGG
GGGGATTGGGGGGTACAGTGCAGGGGAAAGAATAGTAGACATAATAGCAACAGACATACAAACTAAAGAA
TTACAAAAACAAATTACAAAAATTCAAAATTTTCGGGTTTATTACAGGGACAGCAGAGATCCAGTTTGGA
CTAGTCGTGA
