>Addgene plasmid #116144 | pHAGE-BRAF-F595L | depositor partial sequence | sequence record 219017 | insert
ATGGCGGCGCTGAGCGGTGGCGGTGGTGGCGGCGCGGAGCCGGGCCAGGCTCTGTTCAACGGGGACATGG
AGCCCGAGGCCGGCGCCGGCGCCGGCGCCGCGGCCTCTTCGGCTGCGGACCCTGCCATTCCGGAGGAGGT
GTGGAATATCAAACAAATGATTAAGTTGACACAGGAACATATAGAGGCCCTATTGGACAAATTTGGTGGG
GAGCATAATCCACCATCAATATATCTGGAGGCCTATGAAGAATACACCAGCAAGCTAGATGCACTCCAAC
AAAGAGAACAACAGTTATTGGAATCTCTGGGGAACGGAACTGATTTTTCTGTTTCTAGCTCTGCATCAAT
GGATACCGTTACATCTTCTTCCTCTTCTAGCCTTTCAGTGCTACCTTCATCTCTTTCAGTTTTTCAAAAT
CCCACAGATGTGGCACGGAGCAACCCCAAGTCACCACAAAAACCTATCGTTAGAGTCTTCCTGCCCAACA
AACAGAGGACAGTGGTACCTGCAAGGTGTGGAGTTACAGTCCGAGACAGTCTAAAGAAAGCACTGATGAT
GAGAGGTCTAATCCCAGAGTGCTGTGCTGTTTACAGAATTCAGGATGGAGAGAAGAAACCAATTGGTTGG
GACACTGATATTTCCTGGCTTACTGGAGAAGAATTGCATGTGGAAGTGTTGGAGAATGTTCCACTTACAA
CACACAACTTTGTACGAAAAACGTTTTTCACCTTAGCATTTTGTGACTTTTGTCGAAAGCTGCTTTTCCA
GGGTTTCCGCTGTCAAACATGTGGTTATAAATTTCACCAGCGTTGTAGTACAGAAGTTCCACTGATGTGT
GTTAATTATGACCAACTTGATTTGCTGTTTGTCTCCAAGTTCTTTGAACACCACCCAATACCACAGGAAG
AGGCGTCCTTAGCAGAGACTGCCCTAACATCTGGATCATCCCCTTCCGCACCCGCCTCGGACTCTATTGG
GCCCCAAATTCTCACCAGTCCGTCTCCTTCAAAATCCATTCCAATTCCACAGCCCTTCCGACCAGCAGAT
GAAGATCATCGAAATCAATTTGGGCAACGAGACCGATCCTCATCAGCTCCCAATGTGCATATAAACACAA
TAGAACCTGTCAATATTGATGACTTGATTAGAGACCAAGGATTTCGTGGTGATGGAGGATCAACCACAGG
TTTGTCTGCTACCCCCCCTGCCTCATTACCTGGCTCACTAACTAACGTGAAAGCCTTACAGAAATCTCCA
GGACCTCAGCGAGAAAGGAAGTCATCTTCATCCTCAGAAGACAGGAATCGAATGAAAACACTTGGTAGAC
GGGACTCGAGTGATGATTGGGAGATTCCTGATGGGCAGATTACAGTGGGACAAAGAATTGGATCTGGATC
ATTTGGAACAGTCTACAAGGGAAAGTGGCATGGTGATGTGGCAGTGAAAATGTTGAATGTGACAGCACCT
ACACCTCAGCAGTTACAAGCCTTCAAAAATGAAGTAGGAGTACTCAGGAAAACACGACATGTGAATATCC
TACTCTTCATGGGCTATTCCACAAAGCCACAACTGGCTATTGTTACCCAGTGGTGTGAGGGCTCCAGCTT
GTATCACCATCTCCATATCATTGAGACCAAATTTGAGATGATCAAACTTATAGATATTGCACGACAGACT
GCACAGGGCATGGATTACTTACACGCCAAGTCAATCATCCACAGAGACCTCAAGAGTAATAATATATTTC
TTCATGAAGACCTCACAGTAAAAATAGGTGATTTGGGTCTAGCTACAGTGAAATCTCGATGGAGTGGGTC
CCATCAGTTTGAACAGTTGTCTGGATCCATTTTGTGGATGGCACCAGAAGTCATCAGAATGCAAGATAAA
AATCCATACAGCTTTCAGTCAGATGTATATGCATTTGGAATTGTTCTGTATGAATTGATGACTGGACAGT
TACCTTATTCAAACATCAACAACAGGGACCAGATAATTTTTATGGTGGGACGAGGATACCTGTCTCCAGA
TCTCAGTAAGGTACGGAGTAACTGTCCAAAAGCCATGAAGAGATTAATGGCAGAGTGCCTCAAAAAGAAA
AGAGATGAGAGACCACTCTTTCCCCAAATTCTCGCCTCTATTGAGCTGCTGGCCCGCTCATTGCCAAAAA
TTCACCGCAGTGCATCAGAACCCTCCTTGAATCGGGCTGGTTTCCAAACAGAGGATTTTAGTCTATATGC
TTGTGCTTCTCCAAAAACACCCATCCAGGCAGGGGGATATGGTGCGTTTCCTGTCCACTAG
